>Addgene plasmid #247615 | pFA6a-mIAA7-3xFLAG-klTRP1 | addgene full sequence | sequence record 494870 | Addgene NGS Result
ACGCGGCCGCCAGCTGAAGCTTCGTACGCTGCAGGTCGACGGATCCCCGGGTTAATTAACGGCTTCTCTG
AGACCGTGGACCTGATGCTGAACCTGCAGTCCAATAAGGAGGGCTCTGTGGATCTGAAGAACGTGAGCGC
CGTGCCTAAGGAGAAGACCACACTGAAGGACCCATCCAAGCCCCCTGCCAAGGCACAGGTGGTGGGATGG
CCACCCGTGCGGAACTACAGAAAGAATATGATGACCCAGCAGAAGACAAGCTCCGACTACAAAGACCATG
ACGGTGATTATAAAGATCATGACATCGATTACAAGGATGACGATGACAAGTAGGGCGCGCCACTTCTAAA
TAAGCGAATTTCTTATGATTTATGATTTTTATTATTAAATAAGTTATAAAAAAAATAAGTGTATACAAAT
TTTAAAGTGACTCTTAGGTTTTAAAACGAAAATTCTTATTCTTGAGTAACTCTTTCCTGTAGGTCAGGTT
GCTTTCTCAGGTATAGTATGAGGTCGCTCTTATTGACCACACCTCTACCGGCAGATCCGCTAGGGATAAC
AGGGTAATATAGATCTGTTTAGCTTGCCTCGTCCCCGCCGGGTCACCCGGCCAGCAAAGTGGAACGATCA
TTCACTATATATATATCAATTTATATATACGTATGTGTAATTGAAGAAAGATACGTTTTTTCCTCTATTG
AGAGGCCTGCTGGATGAATAGCTTTACCTTTTCTAAATCCTTGATACCATCAGTCTCTACTCCTCCACTT
ACATCGACACCGATCGCATTTGGTAACATATTAATGGCAACAGAAACGTTATCAGGATTCAATCCACCAG
CGATAATGAATTTTATCTCGGGATGACTTGCAGACCAACTGGAAATTGCACTCCAATTCAATTTCTCACC
AGTGCCACCTTCACCAGAATCGAACAACGTCAGCACATTGTCTACGTGTTCATACAGGTCCAGTAGTAAT
TCACAATCCTGTGGGAACTGGAACCTCTTAATGATTGGAATTGAAGATGGGATCAAAGATCTGTATTCTT
TAATATCTTCATCTCCATGTAATTGTATCACATCTAGATTATATTCGTGGTACAGTTGAAGGACATCATC
AACGGACTGATTTCTAAACACCCCGACTAGTTTAGTACCTTTCACGTTCTCTTGTTGGTGAACTGCAGTT
GAAATACCTTTCGCAACAGATGAGTCAATGGTTCTTTTCCTACCGGGAACACAAATGATACCTAAGTAAT
CAGCACCATCATCCACAGCAGTCTTTGCAGCTTCAACGGTTTGCAAACCACACACTTTAACGAGCATCAC
AGTAGATTTCGCAAGAGGGTAGCTCGCTCAGAGTACCCAAGTAAATGATTAGTAAACTGATGTTTGATAG
TTCAATTTTTCAATGAAATAACCTTATATTAAAATTGATATTACTATTATACAAAAATAAAGAATAAAGG
ATTTGAGTTTATACATAAAATACCATTATTATTTGTTCAGTGAGAGATACCGGGGTATATGGGATGTGTG
TAGTGATACCATGCAATCATGTATCAAACATGGAAGAAGTGAAGGGGGAGAAAGAAACTTGAAAAAAAGA
AAACCATTTGAAAAGAGGAAAAGTATCTAATTAAGATCTTTCACCTCTTACTGTCGATTCGATACTAACG
CCGCCATCCAGTTTAAACGAGCTCGAATTCATCGATGATATCAGATCCACTAGTGGCCTATGCGGCCGCG
GATCTGCCGGTCTCCCTATAGTGAGTCGTATTAATTTCGATAAGCCAGGTTAACCTGCATTAATGAATCG
GCCAACGCGCGGGGAGAGGCGGTTTGCGTATTGGGCGCTCTTCCGCTTCCTCGCTCACTGACTCGCTGCG
CTCGGTCGTTCGGCTGCGGCGAGCGGTATCAGCTCACTCAAAGGCGGTAATACGGTTATCCACAGAATCA
GGGGATAACGCAGGAAAGAACATGTGAGCAAAAGGCCAGCAAAAGGCCAGGAACCGTAAAAAGGCCGCGT
TGCTGGCGTTTTTCCATAGGCTCCGCCCCCCTGACGAGCATCACAAAAATCGACGCTCAAGTCAGAGGTG
GCGAAACCCGACAGGACTATAAAGATACCAGGCGTTTCCCCCTGGAAGCTCCCTCGTGCGCTCTCCTGTT
CCGACCCTGCCGCTTACCGGATACCTGTCCGCCTTTCTCCCTTCGGGAAGCGTGGCGCTTTCTCATAGCT
CACGCTGTAGGTATCTCAGTTCGGTGTAGGTCGTTCGCTCCAAGCTGGGCTGTGTGCACGAACCCCCCGT
TCAGCCCGACCGCTGCGCCTTATCCGGTAACTATCGTCTTGAGTCCAACCCGGTAAGACACGACTTATCG
CCACTGGCAGCAGCCACTGGTAACAGGATTAGCAGAGCGAGGTATGTAGGCGGTGCTACAGAGTTCTTGA
AGTGGTGGCCTAACTACGGCTACACTAGAAGAACAGTATTTGGTATCTGCGCTCTGCTGAAGCCAGTTAC
CTTCGGAAAAAGAGTTGGTAGCTCTTGATCCGGCAAACAAACCACCGCTGGTAGCGGTGGTTTTTTTGTT
TGCAAGCAGCAGATTACGCGCAGAAAAAAAGGATCTCAAGAAGATCCTTTGATCTTTTCTACGGGGTCTG
ACGCTCAGTGGAACGAAAACTCACGTTAAGGGATTTTGGTCATGAGATTATCAAAAAGGATCTTCACCTA
GATCCTTTTAAATTAAAAATGAAGTTTTAAATCAATCTAAAGTATATATGAGTAAACTTGGTCTGACAGT
TACCAATGCTTAATCAGTGAGGCACCTATCTCAGCGATCTGTCTATTTCGTTCATCCATAGTTGCCTGAC
TCCCCGTCGTGTAGATAACTACGATACGGGAGGGCTTACCATCTGGCCCCAGTGCTGCAATGATACCGCG
AGACCCACGCTCACCGGCTCCAGATTTATCAGCAATAAACCAGCCAGCCGGAAGGGCCGAGCGCAGAAGT
GGTCCTGCAACTTTATCCGCCTCCATCCAGTCTATTAATTGTTGCCGGGAAGCTAGAGTAAGTAGTTCGC
CAGTTAATAGTTTGCGCAACGTTGTTGCCATTGCTACAGGCATCGTGGTGTCACGCTCGTCGTTTGGTAT
GGCTTCATTCAGCTCCGGTTCCCAACGATCAAGGCGAGTTACATGATCCCCCATGTTGTGCAAAAAAGCG
GTTAGCTCCTTCGGTCCTCCGATCGTTGTCAGAAGTAAGTTGGCCGCAGTGTTATCACTCATGGTTATGG
CAGCACTGCATAATTCTCTTACTGTCATGCCATCCGTAAGATGCTTTTCTGTGACTGGTGAGTACTCAAC
CAAGTCATTCTGAGAATAGTGTATGCGGCGACCGAGTTGCTCTTGCCCGGCGTCAATACGGGATAATACC
GCGCCACATAGCAGAACTTTAAAAGTGCTCATCATTGGAAAACGTTCTTCGGGGCGAAAACTCTCAAGGA
TCTTACCGCTGTTGAGATCCAGTTCGATGTAACCCACTCGTGCACCCAACTGATCTTCAGCATCTTTTAC
TTTCACCAGCGTTTCTGGGTGAGCAAAAACAGGAAGGCAAAATGCCGCAAAAAAGGGAATAAGGGCGACA
CGGAAATGTTGAATACTCATACTCTTCCTTTTTCAATATTATTGAAGCATTTATCAGGGTTATTGTCTCA
TGAGCGGATACATATTTGAATGTATTTAGAAAAATAAACAAATAGGGGTTCCGCGCACATTTCCCCGAAA
AGTGCCACCTGACGTCTAAGAAACCATTATTATCATGACATTAACCTATAAAAATAGGCGTATCACGAGG
CCCTTTCGTCTCGCGCGTTTCGGTGATGACGGTGAAAACCTCTGACACATGCAGCTCCCGGAGACGGTCA
CAGCTTGTCTGTAAGCGGATGCCGGGAGCAGACAAGCCCGTCAGGGCGCGTCAGCGGGTGTTGGCGGGTG
TCGGGGCTGGCTTAACTATGCGGCATCAGAGCAGATTGTACTGAGAGTGCACCATATGGACATATTGTCG
TTAGAACGCGGCTACAATTAATACATAACCTTATGTATCATACACATACGATTTAGGTGACACTATAGA
Features (pLannotate 1.2.2; 12 found; start..end, strand, type, name):
     13..264     +  CDS            IAA7 (fragment): IAA7_ARATH - Also known as AXR2. Experimental evidence at protein level: Swiss-Prot protein existence level 1. Aux/IAA proteins are short-lived transcriptional factors that function as repressors of early auxin response genes at low auxin concentrations. Repression is thought to result from the interaction with auxin response factors (ARFs), proteins that bind to the auxin- responsive promoter element (AuxRE). Formation of heterodimers with ARF proteins may alter their ability to modulate early auxin response genes expression. From Arabidopsis thaliana (Mouse-ear cress).
    265..330     +  CDS            3xFLAG: three tandem FLAG® epitope tags, followed by an enterokinase cleavage site
    354..541     +  terminator     ADH1 terminator: S. cerevisiae ADH1; transcription terminator for the S. cerevisiae alcohol dehydrogenase 1 (ADH1) gene
    698..1327    -  CDS            TRP1: TRPF_KLULA - Protein inferred from homology: Swiss-Prot protein existence level 3. From Kluyveromyces lactis (strain ATCC 8585 / CBS 2359 / DSM 70799 / NBRC 1267 / NRRL Y-1140 / WM37) (Yeast) (Candida sphaerica).
   1765..1783    -  promoter       T7 promoter: promoter for bacteriophage T7 RNA polymerase
   1805..1858    -  CDS            lacI (fragment): lac repressor; lacI; The lac repressor binds to the lac operator to inhibit transcription in E. coli. This inhibition can be relieved by adding lactose or isopropyl-β-D-thiogalactopyranoside (IPTG).
   2041..2629    -  rep_origin     ori: high-copy-number ColE1/pMB1/pBR322/pUC origin of replication
   2800..3660    -  CDS            AmpR: β-lactamase; bla; confers resistance to ampicillin, carbenicillin, and related antibiotics
   3661..3765    -  promoter       AmpR promoter: bla
   3860..3895    +  CDS            rop (fragment): Rop protein, which maintains plasmids at low copy number; rop
   3997..4048    +  misc_feature   bom (fragment): basis of mobility region from pBR322
   4111..4129    +  promoter       SP6 promoter: promoter for bacteriophage SP6 RNA polymerase
