[The description below was written by a language model from this plasmid's Addgene catalogue record and pLannotate feature annotations shown in this document.]
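Description:
pFA6a-mIAA7-3xFLAG-klTRP1 (also known as pSS1476) is a budding-yeast gene-tagging plasmid built on the pFA6a backbone, with a sequenced length of about 4.1 kb. It is propagated in E. coli through a high-copy ColE1/pUC-type origin and selected with ampicillin via the β-lactamase gene and its native promoter. No yeast origin of replication or centromere is annotated. This fits the usual role of pFA6a plasmids as templates from which a tagging cassette is amplified and integrated into the yeast genome by homologous recombination, rather than as episomal expression vectors. The remaining annotated backbone features are SP6 and T7 promoters flanking the cassette region and short lacI, rop and bom fragments, which appear to be backbone remnants.

The payload begins with a fragment of Arabidopsis thaliana IAA7 (AXR2), an Aux/IAA protein, annotated at roughly 250 bp and named mIAA7. This is fused in frame at its C terminus to a 3xFLAG epitope and followed by the S. cerevisiae ADH1 terminator. No promoter is annotated upstream of the mIAA7 coding sequence, as expected for a module meant to be joined to the 3' end of a chromosomal gene so that the fusion is expressed from the gene's own promoter. Downstream, in the opposite orientation, lies the Kluyveromyces lactis TRP1 gene, which serves as an auxotrophic marker for selecting integrants in trp1 strains; its heterologous origin would be expected to limit recombination at the host TRP1 locus.

The recorded purpose is tagging yeast genes with mIAA7, and the associated study evaluates tools for auxin-inducible protein degradation. The mIAA7 fragment therefore acts as an auxin-responsive degron, while the FLAG tag allows detection of the tagged protein. The auxin receptor component required for degradation is not part of this plasmid.
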