Addgene plasmid #247615: pFA6a-mIAA7-3xFLAG-klTRP1
Purpose: Yeast gene tagging with mIAA7
Depositing lab: Sebastian Schuck. Depositing organization: Universitaet Heidelberg. Publication: Systematic evaluation of tools for auxin-inducible protein degradation in budding yeast. Hubbe P, Sharma C, Pajonk O, Peters N, Guschtschin-Schmidt N, Friemel N, Schuck S. Mol Biol Cell. 2026 Feb 1;37(2):mr2. doi: 10.1091/mbc.E25-12-0571. Epub 2025 Dec 16. PubMed 41400934.
Backbone
  Vector backbone: pFA6a
  Vector type: Yeast Expression
Growth in bacteria
  Bacterial resistance: Ampicillin, 100 μg/mL
  Growth temperature: 37°C
  Growth strain: DH5alpha
  Copy number: High Copy
Gene/Insert
  Gene/Insert name: mIAA7
  Species: A. thaliana (mustard weed)
  Tag / fusion protein: 3xFLAG (C terminal on insert)
  Cloning method: Gibson Cloning
Terms and licenses: Academic/Nonprofit Terms; Industry Terms: Not Available to Industry
Depositor comments: Also known as pSS1476. Please visit https://doi.org/10.1101/2025.09.24.678194 for bioRxiv preprint.
How to cite: pFA6a-mIAA7-3xFLAG-klTRP1 was a gift from Sebastian Schuck (Addgene plasmid # 247615 ; http://n2t.net/addgene:247615 ; RRID:Addgene_247615)
